Addgene plasmid #80202: non-targeting control gRNA (BRDN0001145575)
Purpose: 3rd generation lentiviral gRNA plasmid, non-targeting control gRNA
Depositing lab: John Doench & David Root. Depositing organization: Broad Institute. Publication: Optimized sgRNA design to maximize activity and minimize off-target effects of CRISPR-Cas9. Doench JG, Fusi N, Sullender M, Hegde M, Vaimberg EW, Donovan KF, Smith I, Tothova Z, Wilen C, Orchard R, Virgin HW, Listgarten J, Root DE. Nat Biotechnol. 2016 Jan 18. doi: 10.1038/nbt.3437. PubMed 26780180.
Backbone
  Vector backbone: lentiGuide-Puro
  Backbone manufacturer: Zhang Lab (Addgene plasmid # 52963)
  Vector type: Mammalian Expression, Lentiviral, CRISPR
  Selectable markers: Puromycin
Growth in bacteria
  Bacterial resistance: Ampicillin, 100 μg/mL
  Growth temperature: 37°C
  Growth strain: DH5alpha
  Copy number: High Copy
Gene/Insert
  Gene/Insert name: Non-targeting control gRNA
  gRNA/shRNA sequence: CTCGGCCCACTTGCGTTATA
  Species: H. sapiens (human)
  Promoter: hU6
  Cloning method: Unknown
  Sequencing primers: 5′ U6-F; 3′ pS2-R
Terms and licenses: Academic/Nonprofit Terms; Industry Terms: Not Available to Industry
How to cite: non-targeting control gRNA (BRDN0001145575) was a gift from John Doench & David Root (Addgene plasmid # 80202 ; http://n2t.net/addgene:80202 ; RRID:Addgene_80202)
