[The description below was written by a language model from this plasmid's Addgene catalogue record and pLannotate feature annotations shown in this document.]
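Description:
Non-targeting control gRNA (BRDN0001145575) is a third-generation lentiviral guide RNA plasmid built on the lentiGuide-Puro backbone, classified as a mammalian expression, lentiviral and CRISPR vector. It is propagated in E. coli through a high-copy ColE1/pUC-type origin with ampicillin selection (AmpR), and the backbone also carries an f1 origin, an SV40 origin and poly(A) signal, and residual lac and T7/T3 promoter elements typical of the parental cloning vector.

The lentiviral cassette is driven by an RSV promoter fused to a truncated HIV-1 5' LTR, which makes genomic RNA production Tat-independent. This is followed by the Ψ packaging signal with a partial gag region, the Rev response element for Rev-dependent nuclear export, a cPPT/CTS, and a self-inactivating ΔU3 3' LTR. Within this unit, a human U6 RNA polymerase III promoter expresses a 20-nt spacer joined to the Streptococcus pyogenes Cas9 guide RNA scaffold. The record describes this guide as a non-targeting control and lists human as the species. Downstream, an EF-1α core promoter with its intron A drives puromycin N-acetyltransferase for selection of transduced mammalian cells, and a WPRE enhances transcript expression.

No Cas9 coding sequence is annotated, so the nuclease must be supplied separately, for example from a Cas9-expressing cell line or a second vector. The construct serves as a negative control alongside gene-targeting guides in the same backbone. It lets the effects of transduction, puromycin selection and Cas9/guide expression be distinguished from gene-specific editing phenotypes, in the context of work on optimised sgRNA design for activity and off-target minimisation.
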