Features (pLannotate 1.2.2; 29 found; start..end, strand, type, name):
     14..80      +  CDS            small t antigen (fragment): SV40 (simian virus 40) small t antigen
    106..317     +  promoter       EF-1α core promoter: core promoter for human elongation factor EF-1α
    318..1256    +  intron         EF-1α intron A: intron upstream of the start codon of human EF-1α
   1278..1877    +  CDS            PuroR (fragment): puromycin N-acetyltransferase; pac from Streptomyces; confers resistance to puromycin
   1893..2481    +  misc_feature   WPRE: woodchuck hepatitis virus posttranscriptional regulatory element
   2532..2551    +  misc_feature   cPPT/CTS (fragment): central polypurine tract and central termination sequence of HIV-1
   2553..2786    +  LTR            3' LTR (ΔU3): self-inactivating 3' long terminal repeat (LTR) from HIV-1
   2864..2985    +  polyA_signal   SV40 poly(A) signal: SV40 polyadenylation signal
   3025..3160    +  rep_origin     SV40 ori: SV40 origin of replication
   3181..3199    -  promoter       T7 promoter: promoter for bacteriophage T7 RNA polymerase
   3207..3362    +  CDS            lacZα (fragment): LacZα fragment of β-galactosidase; lacZ fragment
   3367..3795    +  rep_origin     f1 ori (sequence partly withheld): f1 bacteriophage origin of replication; arrow indicates direction of (+) strand synthesis
   3848..3952    +  promoter       AmpR promoter: bla
   3953..4813    +  CDS            AmpR: β-lactamase; bla; confers resistance to ampicillin, carbenicillin, and related antibiotics
   4984..5572    +  rep_origin     ori: high-copy-number ColE1/pMB1/pBR322/pUC origin of replication
   5755..5847    +  CDS            lacI (fragment): lac repressor; lacI; The lac repressor binds to the lac operator to inhibit transcription in E. coli. This inhibition can be relieved by adding lactose or isopropyl-β-D-thiogalactopyranoside (IPTG).
   5860..5881    +  protein_bind   CAP binding site: CAP binding activates transcription in the presence of cAMP. E. coli catabolite activator protein
   5896..5926    +  promoter       lac promoter: promoter for the E. coli lac operon
   5934..5950    +  protein_bind   lac operator: The lac repressor binds to the lac operator to inhibit transcription in E. coli. This inhibition can be relieved by adding lactose or isopropyl-β-D-thiogalactopyranoside (IPTG). lac repressor encoded by lacI
   5995..6013    +  promoter       T3 promoter: promoter for bacteriophage T3 RNA polymerase
   6041..6267    +  promoter       RSV promoter: Rous sarcoma virus enhancer/promoter
   6268..6448    +  LTR            5' LTR (truncated): truncated 5' long terminal repeat (LTR) from HIV-1
   6495..6620    +  misc_feature   HIV-1 Ψ: packaging signal of human immunodeficiency virus type 1
   6604..6967    +  CDS            HIV-1 gag (fragment): gag protein from human immunodeficiency virus 1; gag
   7113..7346    +  misc_feature   RRE: The Rev response element (RRE) of HIV-1 allows for Rev-dependent mRNA export from the nucleus to the cytoplasm.
   7723..7749    +  CDS            Rev (fragment): human immunodeficiency virus 1 (HIV-1) Rev protein; rev; enhances nuclear export of unspliced and incompletely spliced viral mRNAs
   7753..7993    +  promoter       U6 promoter: RNA polymerase III promoter for human U6 snRNA
   8023..8098    +  misc_RNA       gRNA scaffold: guide RNA scaffold for the Streptococcus pyogenes CRISPR/Cas9 system
   8154..8271    +  misc_feature   cPPT/CTS: central polypurine tract and central termination sequence of HIV-1
>Addgene plasmid #80202 | non-targeting control gRNA (BRDN0001145575) | depositor full sequence | sequence record 150882 | Full Sequence
CCCGGGTGCAAAGATGGATAAAGTTTTAAACAGAGAGGAATCTTTGCAGCTAATGGACCTTCTAGGTCTT
GAAAGGAGTGGGAATTGGCTCCGGTGCCCGTCAGTGGGCAGAGCGCACATCGCCCACAGTCCCCGAGAAG
TTGGGGGGAGGGGTCGGCAATTGATCCGGTGCCTAGAGAAGGTGGCGCGGGGTAAACTGGGAAAGTGATG
TCGTGTACTGGCTCCGCCTTTTTCCCGAGGGTGGGGGAGAACCGTATATAAGTGCAGTAGTCGCCGTGAA
CGTTCTTTTTCGCAACGGGTTTGCCGCCAGAACACAGGTAAGTGCCGTGTGTGGTTCCCGCGGGCCTGGC
CTCTTTACGGGTTATGGCCCTTGCGTGCCTTGAATTACTTCCACCTGGCTGCAGTACGTGATTCTTGATC
CCGAGCTTCGGGTTGGAAGTGGGTGGGAGAGTTCGAGGCCTTGCGCTTAAGGAGCCCCTTCGCCTCGTGC
TTGAGTTGAGGCCTGGCCTGGGCGCTGGGGCCGCCGCGTGCGAATCTGGTGGCACCTTCGCGCCTGTCTC
GCTGCTTTCGATAAGTCTCTAGCCATTTAAAATTTTTGATGACCTGCTGCGACGCTTTTTTTCTGGCAAG
ATAGTCTTGTAAATGCGGGCCAAGATCTGCACACTGGTATTTCGGTTTTTGGGGCCGCGGGCGGCGACGG
GGCCCGTGCGTCCCAGCGCACATGTTCGGCGAGGCGGGGCCTGCGAGCGCGGCCACCGAGAATCGGACGG
GGGTAGTCTCAAGCTGGCCGGCCTGCTCTGGTGCCTGGCCTCGCGCCGCCGTGTATCGCCCCGCCCTGGG
CGGCAAGGCTGGCCCGGTCGGCACCAGTTGCGTGAGCGGAAAGATGGCCGCTTCCCGGCCCTGCTGCAGG
GAGCTCAAAATGGAGGACGCGGCGCTCGGGAGAGCGGGCGGGTGAGTCACCCACACAAAGGAAAAGGGCC
TTTCCGTCCTCAGCCGTCGCTTCATGTGACTCCACGGAGTACCGGGCGCCGTCCAGGCACCTCGATTAGT
TCTCGAGCTTTTGGAGTACGTCGTCTTTAGGTTGGGGGGAGGGGTTTTATGCGATGGAGTTTCCCCACAC
TGAGTGGGTGGAGACTGAAGTTAGGCCAGCTTGGCACTTGATGTAATTCTCCTTGGAATTTGCCCTTTTT
GAGTTTGGATCTTGGTTCATTCTCAAGCCTCAGACAGTGGTTCAAAGTTTTTTTCTTCCATTTCAGGTGT
CGTGACGTACGGCCACCATGACCGAGTACAAGCCCACGGTGCGCCTCGCCACCCGCGACGACGTCCCCAG
GGCCGTACGCACCCTCGCCGCCGCGTTCGCCGACTACCCCGCCACGCGCCACACCGTCGATCCGGACCGC
CACATCGAGCGGGTCACCGAGCTGCAAGAACTCTTCCTCACGCGCGTCGGGCTCGACATCGGCAAGGTGT
GGGTCGCGGACGACGGCGCCGCCGTGGCGGTCTGGACCACGCCGGAGAGCGTCGAAGCGGGGGCGGTGTT
CGCCGAGATCGGCCCGCGCATGGCCGAGTTGAGCGGTTCCCGGCTGGCCGCGCAGCAACAGATGGAAGGC
CTCCTGGCGCCGCACCGGCCCAAGGAGCCCGCGTGGTTCCTGGCCACCGTCGGAGTCTCGCCCGACCACC
AGGGCAAGGGTCTGGGCAGCGCCGTCGTGCTCCCCGGAGTGGAGGCGGCCGAGCGCGCCGGGGTGCCCGC
CTTCCTGGAGACCTCCGCGCCCCGCAACCTCCCCTTCTACGAGCGGCTCGGCTTCACCGTCACCGCCGAC
GTCGAGGTGCCCGAAGGACCGCGCACCTGGTGCATGACCCGCAAGCCCGGTGCCTGAACGCGTTAAGTCG
ACAATCAACCTCTGGATTACAAAATTTGTGAAAGATTGACTGGTATTCTTAACTATGTTGCTCCTTTTAC
GCTATGTGGATACGCTGCTTTAATGCCTTTGTATCATGCTATTGCTTCCCGTATGGCTTTCATTTTCTCC
TCCTTGTATAAATCCTGGTTGCTGTCTCTTTATGAGGAGTTGTGGCCCGTTGTCAGGCAACGTGGCGTGG
TGTGCACTGTGTTTGCTGACGCAACCCCCACTGGTTGGGGCATTGCCACCACCTGTCAGCTCCTTTCCGG
GACTTTCGCTTTCCCCCTCCCTATTGCCACGGCGGAACTCATCGCCGCCTGCCTTGCCCGCTGCTGGACA
GGGGCTCGGCTGTTGGGCACTGACAATTCCGTGGTGTTGTCGGGGAAATCATCGTCCTTTCCTTGGCTGC
TCGCCTGTGTTGCCACCTGGATTCTGCGCGGGACGTCCTTCTGCTACGTCCCTTCGGCCCTCAATCCAGC
GGACCTTCCTTCCCGCGGCCTGCTGCCGGCTCTGCGGCCTCTTCCGCGTCTTCGCCTTCGCCCTCAGACG
AGTCGGATCTCCCTTTGGGCCGCCTCCCCGCGTCGACTTTAAGACCAATGACTTACAAGGCAGCTGTAGA
TCTTAGCCACTTTTTAAAAGAAAAGGGGGGACTGGAAGGGCTAATTCACTCCCAACGAAGACAAGATCTG
CTTTTTGCTTGTACTGGGTCTCTCTGGTTAGACCAGATCTGAGCCTGGGAGCTCTCTGGCTAACTAGGGA
ACCCACTGCTTAAGCCTCAATAAAGCTTGCCTTGAGTGCTTCAAGTAGTGTGTGCCCGTCTGTTGTGTGA
CTCTGGTAACTAGAGATCCCTCAGACCCTTTTAGTCAGTGTGGAAAATCTCTAGCAGTACGTATAGTAGT
TCATGTCATCTTATTATTCAGTATTTATAACTTGCAAAGAAATGAATATCAGAGAGTGAGAGGAACTTGT
TTATTGCAGCTTATAATGGTTACAAATAAAGCAATAGCATCACAAATTTCACAAATAAAGCATTTTTTTC
ACTGCATTCTAGTTGTGGTTTGTCCAAACTCATCAATGTATCTTATCATGTCTGGCTCTAGCTATCCCGC
CCCTAACTCCGCCCATCCCGCCCCTAACTCCGCCCAGTTCCGCCCATTCTCCGCCCCATGGCTGACTAAT
TTTTTTTATTTATGCAGAGGCCGAGGCCGCCTCGGCCTCTGAGCTATTCCAGAAGTAGTGAGGAGGCTTT
TTTGGAGGCCTAGGGACGTACCCAATTCGCCCTATAGTGAGTCGTATTACGCGCGCTCACTGGCCGTCGT
TTTACAACGTCGTGACTGGGAAAACCCTGGCGTTACCCAACTTAATCGCCTTGCAGCACATCCCCCTTTC
GCCAGCTGGCGTAATAGCGAAGAGGCCCGCACCGATCGCCCTTCCCAACAGTTGCGCAGCCTGAATGGCG
AATGGG
[124 nt withheld, positions 3367-3490]
C
[91 nt withheld, positions 3492-3582]
A
[49 nt withheld, positions 3584-3632]
CCTTTGACGTTGGAGTCCACGTTCTTT
[37 nt withheld, positions 3660-3696]
ACCCTATCTCGGTCTATTCTTTTGATTTATAAGGGATTTTGCCGATTTCGGCCTATTGGTTAAAAAATGA
GCTGATTTAACAAAAATTTAACGCGAATTTTAACAAAATATTAACGCTTACAATTTAGGTGGCACTTTTC
GGGGAAATGTGCGCGGAACCCCTATTTGTTTATTTTTCTAAATACATTCAAATATGTATCCGCTCATGAG
ACAATAACCCTGATAAATGCTTCAATAATATTGAAAAAGGAAGAGTATGAGTATTCAACATTTCCGTGTC
GCCCTTATTCCCTTTTTTGCGGCATTTTGCCTTCCTGTTTTTGCTCACCCAGAAACGCTGGTGAAAGTAA
AAGATGCTGAAGATCAGTTGGGTGCACGAGTGGGTTACATCGAACTGGATCTCAACAGCGGTAAGATCCT
TGAGAGTTTTCGCCCCGAAGAACGTTTTCCAATGATGAGCACTTTTAAAGTTCTGCTATGTGGCGCGGTA
TTATCCCGTATTGACGCCGGGCAAGAGCAACTCGGTCGCCGCATACACTATTCTCAGAATGACTTGGTTG
AGTACTCACCAGTCACAGAAAAGCATCTTACGGATGGCATGACAGTAAGAGAATTATGCAGTGCTGCCAT
AACCATGAGTGATAACACTGCGGCCAACTTACTTCTGACAACGATCGGAGGACCGAAGGAGCTAACCGCT
TTTTTGCACAACATGGGGGATCATGTAACTCGCCTTGATCGTTGGGAACCGGAGCTGAATGAAGCCATAC
CAAACGACGAGCGTGACACCACGATGCCTGTAGCAATGGCAACAACGTTGCGCAAACTATTAACTGGCGA
ACTACTTACTCTAGCTTCCCGGCAACAATTAATAGACTGGATGGAGGCGGATAAAGTTGCAGGACCACTT
CTGCGCTCGGCCCTTCCGGCTGGCTGGTTTATTGCTGATAAATCTGGAGCCGGTGAGCGTGGGTCTCGCG
GTATCATTGCAGCACTGGGGCCAGATGGTAAGCCCTCCCGTATCGTAGTTATCTACACGACGGGGAGTCA
GGCAACTATGGATGAACGAAATAGACAGATCGCTGAGATAGGTGCCTCACTGATTAAGCATTGGTAACTG
TCAGACCAAGTTTACTCATATATACTTTAGATTGATTTAAAACTTCATTTTTAATTTAAAAGGATCTAGG
TGAAGATCCTTTTTGATAATCTCATGACCAAAATCCCTTAACGTGAGTTTTCGTTCCACTGAGCGTCAGA
CCCCGTAGAAAAGATCAAAGGATCTTCTTGAGATCCTTTTTTTCTGCGCGTAATCTGCTGCTTGCAAACA
AAAAAACCACCGCTACCAGCGGTGGTTTGTTTGCCGGATCAAGAGCTACCAACTCTTTTTCCGAAGGTAA
CTGGCTTCAGCAGAGCGCAGATACCAAATACTGTTCTTCTAGTGTAGCCGTAGTTAGGCCACCACTTCAA
GAACTCTGTAGCACCGCCTACATACCTCGCTCTGCTAATCCTGTTACCAGTGGCTGCTGCCAGTGGCGAT
AAGTCGTGTCTTACCGGGTTGGACTCAAGACGATAGTTACCGGATAAGGCGCAGCGGTCGGGCTGAACGG
GGGGTTCGTGCACACAGCCCAGCTTGGAGCGAACGACCTACACCGAACTGAGATACCTACAGCGTGAGCT
ATGAGAAAGCGCCACGCTTCCCGAAGGGAGAAAGGCGGACAGGTATCCGGTAAGCGGCAGGGTCGGAACA
GGAGAGCGCACGAGGGAGCTTCCAGGGGGAAACGCCTGGTATCTTTATAGTCCTGTCGGGTTTCGCCACC
TCTGACTTGAGCGTCGATTTTTGTGATGCTCGTCAGGGGGGCGGAGCCTATGGAAAAACGCCAGCAACGC
GGCCTTTTTACGGTTCCTGGCCTTTTGCTGGCCTTTTGCTCACATGTTCTTTCCTGCGTTATCCCCTGAT
TCTGTGGATAACCGTATTACCGCCTTTGAGTGAGCTGATACCGCTCGCCGCAGCCGAACGACCGAGCGCA
GCGAGTCAGTGAGCGAGGAAGCGGAAGAGCGCCCAATACGCAAACCGCCTCTCCCCGCGCGTTGGCCGAT
TCATTAATGCAGCTGGCACGACAGGTTTCCCGACTGGAAAGCGGGCAGTGAGCGCAACGCAATTAATGTG
AGTTAGCTCACTCATTAGGCACCCCAGGCTTTACACTTTATGCTTCCGGCTCGTATGTTGTGTGGAATTG
TGAGCGGATAACAATTTCACACAGGAAACAGCTATGACCATGATTACGCCAAGCGCGCAATTAACCCTCA
CTAAAGGGAACAAAAGCTGGAGCTGCAAGCTTAATGTAGTCTTATGCAATACTCTTGTAGTCTTGCAACA
TGGTAACGATGAGTTAGCAACATGCCTTACAAGGAGAGAAAAAGCACCGTGCATGCCGATTGGTGGAAGT
AAGGTGGTACGATCGTGCCTTATTAGGAAGGCAACAGACGGGTCTGACATGGATTGGACGAACCACTGAA
TTGCCGCATTGCAGAGATATTGTATTTAAGTGCCTAGCTCGATACATAAACGGGTCTCTCTGGTTAGACC
AGATCTGAGCCTGGGAGCTCTCTGGCTAACTAGGGAACCCACTGCTTAAGCCTCAATAAAGCTTGCCTTG
AGTGCTTCAAGTAGTGTGTGCCCGTCTGTTGTGTGACTCTGGTAACTAGAGATCCCTCAGACCCTTTTAG
TCAGTGTGGAAAATCTCTAGCAGTGGCGCCCGAACAGGGACTTGAAAGCGAAAGGGAAACCAGAGGAGCT
CTCTCGACGCAGGACTCGGCTTGCTGAAGCGCGCACGGCAAGAGGCGAGGGGCGGCGACTGGTGAGTACG
CCAAAAATTTTGACTAGCGGAGGCTAGAAGGAGAGAGATGGGTGCGAGAGCGTCAGTATTAAGCGGGGGA
GAATTAGATCGCGATGGGAAAAAATTCGGTTAAGGCCAGGGGGAAAGAAAAAATATAAATTAAAACATAT
AGTATGGGCAAGCAGGGAGCTAGAACGATTCGCAGTTAATCCTGGCCTGTTAGAAACATCAGAAGGCTGT
AGACAAATACTGGGACAGCTACAACCATCCCTTCAGACAGGATCAGAAGAACTTAGATCATTATATAATA
CAGTAGCAACCCTCTATTGTGTGCATCAAAGGATAGAGATAAAAGACACCAAGGAAGCTTTAGACAAGAT
AGAGGAAGAGCAAAACAAAAGTAAGACCACCGCACAGCAAGCGGCCGCTGATCTTCAGACCTGGAGGAGG
AGATATGAGGGACAATTGGAGAAGTGAATTATATAAATATAAAGTAGTAAAAATTGAACCATTAGGAGTA
GCACCCACCAAGGCAAAGAGAAGAGTGGTGCAGAGAGAAAAAAGAGCAGTGGGAATAGGAGCTTTGTTCC
TTGGGTTCTTGGGAGCAGCAGGAAGCACTATGGGCGCAGCGTCAATGACGCTGACGGTACAGGCCAGACA
ATTATTGTCTGGTATAGTGCAGCAGCAGAACAATTTGCTGAGGGCTATTGAGGCGCAACAGCATCTGTTG
CAACTCACAGTCTGGGGCATCAAGCAGCTCCAGGCAAGAATCCTGGCTGTGGAAAGATACCTAAAGGATC
AACAGCTCCTGGGGATTTGGGGTTGCTCTGGAAAACTCATTTGCACCACTGCTGTGCCTTGGAATGCTAG
TTGGAGTAATAAATCTCTGGAACAGATTTGGAATCACACGACCTGGATGGAGTGGGACAGAGAAATTAAC
AATTACACAAGCTTAATACACTCCTTAATTGAAGAATCGCAAAACCAGCAAGAAAAGAATGAACAAGAAT
TATTGGAATTAGATAAATGGGCAAGTTTGTGGAATTGGTTTAACATAACAAATTGGCTGTGGTATATAAA
ATTATTCATAATGATAGTAGGAGGCTTGGTAGGTTTAAGAATAGTTTTTGCTGTACTTTCTATAGTGAAT
AGAGTTAGGCAGGGATATTCACCATTATCGTTTCAGACCCACCTCCCAACCCCGAGGGGACCCAGAGAGG
GCCTATTTCCCATGATTCCTTCATATTTGCATATACGATACAAGGCTGTTAGAGAGATAATTAGAATTAA
TTTGACTGTAAACACAAAGATATTAGTACAAAATACGTGACGTAGAAAGTAATAATTTCTTGGGTAGTTT
GCAGTTTTAAAATTATGTTTTAAAATGGACTATCATATGCTTACCGTAACTTGAAAGTATTTCGATTTCT
TGGCTTTATATATCTTGTGGAAAGGACGAAACACCGCTCGGCCCACTTGCGTTATAGTTTTAGAGCTAGA
AATAGCAAGTTAAAATAAGGCTAGTCCGTTATCAACTTGAAAAAGTGGCACCGAGTCGGTGCTTTTTTAA
GCTTGGCGTAACTAGATCTTGAGACAAATGGCAGTATTCATCCACAATTTTAAAAGAAAAGGGGGGATTG
GGGGGTACAGTGCAGGGGAAAGAATAGTAGACATAATAGCAACAGACATACAAACTAAAGAATTACAAAA
ACAAATTACAAAAATTCAAAATTTTCGGGTTTATTACAGGGACAGCAGAGATCCACTTTGGCGCCGGCTC
GAGGGGG
