>Addgene plasmid #80202 | non-targeting control gRNA (BRDN0001145575) | depositor partial sequence | sequence record 150883 | Target Sequence
CTCGGCCCACTTGCGTTATA
