>Addgene plasmid #80202 | non-targeting control gRNA (BRDN0001145575) | addgene partial sequence | sequence record 189109 | hU6-F
TCTTGGGTAGTTTGCAGTTTTAAAATTATGTTTTAAAATGGACTATCATATGCTTACCGTAACTTGAAAG
TATTTCGATTTCTTGGCTTTATATATCTTGTGGAAAGGACGAAACACCGCTCGGCCCACTTGCGTTATAG
TTTTAGAGCTAGAAATAGCAAGTTAAAATAAGGCTAGTCCGTTATCAACTTGAAAAAGTGGCACCGAGTC
GGTGCTTTTTTAAGCTTGGCGTAACTAGATCTTGAGACAAATGGCAGTATTCATCCACAATTTTAAAAGA
AAAGGGGGGATTGGGGGGTACAGTGCAGGGGAAAGAATAGTAGACATAATAGCAACAGACATACAAACTA
AAGAATTACAAAAACAAATTACAAAAATTCAAAATTTTCGGGTTTATTACAGGGACAGCAGAGATCCACT
TTGGCGCCGGCTCGAGGGGGCCCGGGTGCAAAGATGGATAAAGTTTTAAACAGAGAGGAATCTTTGCAGC
TAATGGACCTTCTAGGTCTTGAAAGGAGTGGGAATTGGCTCCGGTGCCCGTCAGTGGGCAGAGCGCACAT
CGCCCACAGT
